>Addgene plasmid #112427 | pZNF212.1.0-gDNA | depositor full sequence | sequence record 211818 | Full Sequence
TAGAGCTAGAAATAGCAAGTTAAAATAAGGCTAGTCCGTTATCAACTTGAAAAAGTGGCACCGAGTCGGT
GCTTTTTTGTTTTAGAGCTAGAAATAGCAAGTTAAAATAAGGCTAGTCCGTTTTTAGCGCGTGCGCCAAT
TCTGCAGACAAATGGCTCTAGAGGTACCCGTTACATAACTTACGGTAAATGGCCCGCCTGGCTGACCGCC
CAACGACCCCCGCCCATTGACGTCAATAGTAACGCCAATAGGGACTTTCCATTGACGTCAATGGGTGGAG
TATTTACGGTAAACTGCCCACTTGGCAGTACATCAAGTGTATCATATGCCAAGTACGCCCCCTATTGACG
TCAATGACGGTAAATGGCCCGCCTGGCATTGTGCCCAGTACATGACCTTATGGGACTTTCCTACTTGGCA
GTACATCTACGTATTAGTCATCGCTATTACCATGGTCGAGGTGAGCCCCACGTTCTGCTTCACTCTCCCC
ATCTCCCCCCCCTCCCCACCCCCAATTTTGTATTTATTTATTTTTTAATTATTTTGTGCAGCGATGGGGG
CGGGGGGGGGGGGGGGGCGCGCGCCAGGCGGGGCGGGGCGGGGCGAGGGGCGGGGCGGGGCGAGGCGGAG
AGGTGCGGCGGCAGCCAATCAGAGCGGCGCGCTCCGAAAGTTTCCTTTTATGGCGAGGCGGCGGCGGCGG
CGGCCCTATAAAAAGCGAAGCGCGCGGCGGGCGGGAGTCGCTGCGACGCTGCCTTCGCCCCGTGCCCCGC
TCCGCCGCCGCCTCGCGCCGCCCGCCCCGGCTCTGACTGACCGCGTTACTCCCACAGGTGAGCGGGCGGG
ACGGCCCTTCTCCTCCGGGCTGTAATTAGCTGAGCAAGAGGTAAGGGTTTAAGGGATGGTTGGTTGGTGG
GGTATTAATGTTTAATTACCTGGAGCACCTGCCTGAAATCACTTTTTTTCAGGTTGGACCGGTGCCACCA
TGGACTATAAGGACCACGACGGAGACTACAAGGATCATGATATTGATTACAAAGACGATGACGATAAGAT
GGCCCCAAAGAAGAAGCGGAAGGTCGGTATCCACGGAGTCCCAGCAGCCGACAAGAAGTACAGCATCGGC
CTGGACATCGGCACCAACTCTGTGGGCTGGGCCGTGATCACCGACGAGTACAAGGTGCCCAGCAAGAAAT
TCAAGGTGCTGGGCAACACCGACCGGCACAGCATCAAGAAGAACCTGATCGGAGCCCTGCTGTTCGACAG
CGGCGAAACAGCCGAGGCCACCCGGCTGAAGAGAACCGCCAGAAGAAGATACACCAGACGGAAGAACCGG
ATCTGCTATCTGCAAGAGATCTTCAGCAACGAGATGGCCAAGGTGGACGACAGCTTCTTCCACAGACTGG
AAGAGTCCTTCCTGGTGGAAGAGGATAAGAAGCACGAGCGGCACCCCATCTTCGGCAACATCGTGGACGA
GGTGGCCTACCACGAGAAGTACCCCACCATCTACCACCTGAGAAAGAAACTGGTGGACAGCACCGACAAG
GCCGACCTGCGGCTGATCTATCTGGCCCTGGCCCACATGATCAAGTTCCGGGGCCACTTCCTGATCGAGG
GCGACCTGAACCCCGACAACAGCGACGTGGACAAGCTGTTCATCCAGCTGGTGCAGACCTACAACCAGCT
GTTCGAGGAAAACCCCATCAACGCCAGCGGCGTGGACGCCAAGGCCATCCTGTCTGCCAGACTGAGCAAG
AGCAGACGGCTGGAAAATCTGATCGCCCAGCTGCCCGGCGAGAAGAAGAATGGCCTGTTCGGAAACCTGA
TTGCCCTGAGCCTGGGCCTGACCCCCAACTTCAAGAGCAACTTCGACCTGGCCGAGGATGCCAAACTGCA
GCTGAGCAAGGACACCTACGACGACGACCTGGACAACCTGCTGGCCCAGATCGGCGACCAGTACGCCGAC
CTGTTTCTGGCCGCCAAGAACCTGTCCGACGCCATCCTGCTGAGCGACATCCTGAGAGTGAACACCGAGA
TCACCAAGGCCCCCCTGAGCGCCTCTATGATCAAGAGATACGACGAGCACCACCAGGACCTGACCCTGCT
GAAAGCTCTCGTGCGGCAGCAGCTGCCTGAGAAGTACAAAGAGATTTTCTTCGACCAGAGCAAGAACGGC
TACGCCGGCTACATTGACGGCGGAGCCAGCCAGGAAGAGTTCTACAAGTTCATCAAGCCCATCCTGGAAA
AGATGGACGGCACCGAGGAACTGCTCGTGAAGCTGAACAGAGAGGACCTGCTGCGGAAGCAGCGGACCTT
CGACAACGGCAGCATCCCCCACCAGATCCACCTGGGAGAGCTGCACGCCATTCTGCGGCGGCAGGAAGAT
TTTTACCCATTCCTGAAGGACAACCGGGAAAAGATCGAGAAGATCCTGACCTTCCGCATCCCCTACTACG
TGGGCCCTCTGGCCAGGGGAAACAGCAGATTCGCCTGGATGACCAGAAAGAGCGAGGAAACCATCACCCC
CTGGAACTTCGAGGAAGTGGTGGACAAGGGCGCTTCCGCCCAGAGCTTCATCGAGCGGATGACCAACTTC
GATAAGAACCTGCCCAACGAGAAGGTGCTGCCCAAGCACAGCCTGCTGTACGAGTACTTCACCGTGTATA
ACGAGCTGACCAAAGTGAAATACGTGACCGAGGGAATGAGAAAGCCCGCCTTCCTGAGCGGCGAGCAGAA
AAAGGCCATCGTGGACCTGCTGTTCAAGACCAACCGGAAAGTGACCGTGAAGCAGCTGAAAGAGGACTAC
TTCAAGAAAATCGAGTGCTTCGACTCCGTGGAAATCTCCGGCGTGGAAGATCGGTTCAACGCCTCCCTGG
GCACATACCACGATCTGCTGAAAATTATCAAGGACAAGGACTTCCTGGACAATGAGGAAAACGAGGACAT
TCTGGAAGATATCGTGCTGACCCTGACACTGTTTGAGGACAGAGAGATGATCGAGGAACGGCTGAAAACC
TATGCCCACCTGTTCGACGACAAAGTGATGAAGCAGCTGAAGCGGCGGAGATACACCGGCTGGGGCAGGC
TGAGCCGGAAGCTGATCAACGGCATCCGGGACAAGCAGTCCGGCAAGACAATCCTGGATTTCCTGAAGTC
CGACGGCTTCGCCAACAGAAACTTCATGCAGCTGATCCACGACGACAGCCTGACCTTTAAAGAGGACATC
CAGAAAGCCCAGGTGTCCGGCCAGGGCGATAGCCTGCACGAGCACATTGCCAATCTGGCCGGCAGCCCCG
CCATTAAGAAGGGCATCCTGCAGACAGTGAAGGTGGTGGACGAGCTCGTGAAAGTGATGGGCCGGCACAA
GCCCGAGAACATCGTGATCGAAATGGCCAGAGAGAACCAGACCACCCAGAAGGGACAGAAGAACAGCCGC
GAGAGAATGAAGCGGATCGAAGAGGGCATCAAAGAGCTGGGCAGCCAGATCCTGAAAGAACACCCCGTGG
AAAACACCCAGCTGCAGAACGAGAAGCTGTACCTGTACTACCTGCAGAATGGGCGGGATATGTACGTGGA
CCAGGAACTGGACATCAACCGGCTGTCCGACTACGATGTGGACCATATCGTGCCTCAGAGCTTTCTGAAG
GACGACTCCATCGACAACAAGGTGCTGACCAGAAGCGACAAGAACCGGGGCAAGAGCGACAACGTGCCCT
CCGAAGAGGTCGTGAAGAAGATGAAGAACTACTGGCGGCAGCTGCTGAACGCCAAGCTGATTACCCAGAG
AAAGTTCGACAATCTGACCAAGGCCGAGAGAGGCGGCCTGAGCGAACTGGATAAGGCCGGCTTCATCAAG
AGACAGCTGGTGGAAACCCGGCAGATCACAAAGCACGTGGCACAGATCCTGGACTCCCGGATGAACACTA
AGTACGACGAGAATGACAAGCTGATCCGGGAAGTGAAAGTGATCACCCTGAAGTCCAAGCTGGTGTCCGA
TTTCCGGAAGGATTTCCAGTTTTACAAAGTGCGCGAGATCAACAACTACCACCACGCCCACGACGCCTAC
CTGAACGCCGTCGTGGGAACCGCCCTGATCAAAAAGTACCCTAAGCTGGAAAGCGAGTTCGTGTACGGCG
ACTACAAGGTGTACGACGTGCGGAAGATGATCGCCAAGAGCGAGCAGGAAATCGGCAAGGCTACCGCCAA
GTACTTCTTCTACAGCAACATCATGAACTTTTTCAAGACCGAGATTACCCTGGCCAACGGCGAGATCCGG
AAGCGGCCTCTGATCGAGACAAACGGCGAAACCGGGGAGATCGTGTGGGATAAGGGCCGGGATTTTGCCA
CCGTGCGGAAAGTGCTGAGCATGCCCCAAGTGAATATCGTGAAAAAGACCGAGGTGCAGACAGGCGGCTT
CAGCAAAGAGTCTATCCTGCCCAAGAGGAACAGCGATAAGCTGATCGCCAGAAAGAAGGACTGGGACCCT
AAGAAGTACGGCGGCTTCGACAGCCCCACCGTGGCCTATTCTGTGCTGGTGGTGGCCAAAGTGGAAAAGG
GCAAGTCCAAGAAACTGAAGAGTGTGAAAGAGCTGCTGGGGATCACCATCATGGAAAGAAGCAGCTTCGA
GAAGAATCCCATCGACTTTCTGGAAGCCAAGGGCTACAAAGAAGTGAAAAAGGACCTGATCATCAAGCTG
CCTAAGTACTCCCTGTTCGAGCTGGAAAACGGCCGGAAGAGAATGCTGGCCTCTGCCGGCGAACTGCAGA
AGGGAAACGAACTGGCCCTGCCCTCCAAATATGTGAACTTCCTGTACCTGGCCAGCCACTATGAGAAGCT
GAAGGGCTCCCCCGAGGATAATGAGCAGAAACAGCTGTTTGTGGAACAGCACAAGCACTACCTGGACGAG
ATCATCGAGCAGATCAGCGAGTTCTCCAAGAGAGTGATCCTGGCCGACGCTAATCTGGACAAAGTGCTGT
CCGCCTACAACAAGCACCGGGATAAGCCCATCAGAGAGCAGGCCGAGAATATCATCCACCTGTTTACCCT
GACCAATCTGGGAGCCCCTGCCGCCTTCAAGTACTTTGACACCACCATCGACCGGAAGAGGTACACCAGC
ACCAAAGAGGTGCTGGACGCCACCCTGATCCACCAGAGCATCACCGGCCTGTACGAGACACGGATCGACC
TGTCTCAGCTGGGAGGCGACAAAAGGCCGGCGGCCACGAAAAAGGCCGGCCAGGCAAAAAAGAAAAAGTA
AGAATTCCTAGAGCTCGCTGATCAGCCTCGACTGTGCCTTCTAGTTGCCAGCCATCTGTTGTTTGCCCCT
CCCCCGTGCCTTCCTTGACCCTGGAAGGTGCCACTCCCACTGTCCTTTCCTAATAAAATGAGGAAATTGC
ATCGCATTGTCTGAGTAGGTGTCATTCTATTCTGGGGGGTGGGGTGGGGCAGGACAGCAAGGGGGAGGAT
TGGGAAGAGAATAGCAGGCATGCTGGGGAGCGGCCGCAGGAACCCCTAGTGATGGAGTTGGCCACTCCCT
CTCTGCGCGCTCGCTCGCTCACTGAGGCCGGGCGACCAAAGGTCGCCCGACGCCCGGGCTTTGCCCGGGC
GGCCTCAGTGAGCGAGCGAGCGCGCAGCTGCCTGCAGGGGCGCCTGATGCGGTATTTTCTCCTTACGCAT
CTGTGCGGTATTTCACACCGCATA
[142 nt withheld, positions 5695-5836]
C
[141 nt withheld, positions 5838-5978]
CCTTTGACGTTGGAGTCCACGTTCTTT
[37 nt withheld, positions 6006-6042]
ACCCTATCTCGGGCTATTCTTTTGATTTATAAGGGATTTTGCCGATTTCGGCCTATTGGTTAAAAAATGA
GCTGATTTAACAAAAATTTAACGCGAATTTTAACAAAATATTAACGTTTACAATTTTATGGTGCACTCTC
AGTACAATCTGCTCTGATGCCGCATAGTTAAGCCAGCCCCGACACCCGCCAACACCCGCTGACGCGCCCT
GACGGGCTTGTCTGCTCCCGGCATCCGCTTACAGACAAGCTGTGACCGTCTCCGGGAGCTGCATGTGTCA
GAGGTTTTCACCGTCATCACCGAAACGCGCGAGACGAAAGGGCCTCGTGATACGCCTATTTTTATAGGTT
AATGTCATGATAATAATGGTTTCTTAGACGTCAGGTGGCACTTTTCGGGGAAATGTGCGCGGAACCCCTA
TTTGTTTATTTTTCTAAATACATTCAAATATGTATCCGCTCATGAGACAATAACCCTGATAAATGCTTCA
ATAATATTGAAAAAGGAAGAGTATGAGTATTCAACATTTCCGTGTCGCCCTTATTCCCTTTTTTGCGGCA
TTTTGCCTTCCTGTTTTTGCTCACCCAGAAACGCTGGTGAAAGTAAAAGATGCTGAAGATCAGTTGGGTG
CACGAGTGGGTTACATCGAACTGGATCTCAACAGCGGTAAGATCCTTGAGAGTTTTCGCCCCGAAGAACG
TTTTCCAATGATGAGCACTTTTAAAGTTCTGCTATGTGGCGCGGTATTATCCCGTATTGACGCCGGGCAA
GAGCAACTCGGTCGCCGCATACACTATTCTCAGAATGACTTGGTTGAGTACTCACCAGTCACAGAAAAGC
ATCTTACGGATGGCATGACAGTAAGAGAATTATGCAGTGCTGCCATAACCATGAGTGATAACACTGCGGC
CAACTTACTTCTGACAACGATCGGAGGACCGAAGGAGCTAACCGCTTTTTTGCACAACATGGGGGATCAT
GTAACTCGCCTTGATCGTTGGGAACCGGAGCTGAATGAAGCCATACCAAACGACGAGCGTGACACCACGA
TGCCTGTAGCAATGGCAACAACGTTGCGCAAACTATTAACTGGCGAACTACTTACTCTAGCTTCCCGGCA
ACAATTAATAGACTGGATGGAGGCGGATAAAGTTGCAGGACCACTTCTGCGCTCGGCCCTTCCGGCTGGC
TGGTTTATTGCTGATAAATCTGGAGCCGGTGAGCGTGGAAGCCGCGGTATCATTGCAGCACTGGGGCCAG
ATGGTAAGCCCTCCCGTATCGTAGTTATCTACACGACGGGGAGTCAGGCAACTATGGATGAACGAAATAG
ACAGATCGCTGAGATAGGTGCCTCACTGATTAAGCATTGGTAACTGTCAGACCAAGTTTACTCATATATA
CTTTAGATTGATTTAAAACTTCATTTTTAATTTAAAAGGATCTAGGTGAAGATCCTTTTTGATAATCTCA
TGACCAAAATCCCTTAACGTGAGTTTTCGTTCCACTGAGCGTCAGACCCCGTAGAAAAGATCAAAGGATC
TTCTTGAGATCCTTTTTTTCTGCGCGTAATCTGCTGCTTGCAAACAAAAAAACCACCGCTACCAGCGGTG
GTTTGTTTGCCGGATCAAGAGCTACCAACTCTTTTTCCGAAGGTAACTGGCTTCAGCAGAGCGCAGATAC
CAAATACTGTCCTTCTAGTGTAGCCGTAGTTAGGCCACCACTTCAAGAACTCTGTAGCACCGCCTACATA
CCTCGCTCTGCTAATCCTGTTACCAGTGGCTGCTGCCAGTGGCGATAAGTCGTGTCTTACCGGGTTGGAC
TCAAGACGATAGTTACCGGATAAGGCGCAGCGGTCGGGCTGAACGGGGGGTTCGTGCACACAGCCCAGCT
TGGAGCGAACGACCTACACCGAACTGAGATACCTACAGCGTGAGCTATGAGAAAGCGCCACGCTTCCCGA
AGGGAGAAAGGCGGACAGGTATCCGGTAAGCGGCAGGGTCGGAACAGGAGAGCGCACGAGGGAGCTTCCA
GGGGGAAACGCCTGGTATCTTTATAGTCCTGTCGGGTTTCGCCACCTCTGACTTGAGCGTCGATTTTTGT
GATGCTCGTCAGGGGGGCGGAGCCTATGGAAAAACGCCAGCAACGCGGCCTTTTTACGGTTCCTGGCCTT
TTGCTGGCCTTTTGCTCACATGTGAGGGCCTATTTCCCATGATTCCTTCATATTTGCATATACGATACAA
GGCTGTTAGAGAGATAATTGGAATTAATTTGACTGTAAACACAAAGATATTAGTACAAAATACGTGACGT
AGAAAGTAATAATTTCTTGGGTAGTTTGCAGTTTTAAAATTATGTTTTAAAATGGACTATCATATGCTTA
CCGTAACTTGAAAGTATTTCGATTTCTTGGCTTTATATATCTTGTGGAAAGGACGAAACACCAGGCCCAA
TGGCCTGCTTTAGTTT
Features (pLannotate 1.2.2; 18 found; start..end, strand, type, name):
     79..122     +  misc_RNA       gRNA scaffold (fragment): guide RNA scaffold for the Streptococcus pyogenes CRISPR/Cas9 system
    169..454     +  enhancer       CMV enhancer: human cytomegalovirus immediate early enhancer; contains an 18-bp deletion relative to the standard CMV enhancer
    456..733     +  promoter       chicken β-actin promoter: No description available
    734..962     +  intron         hybrid intron: hybrid between chicken β-actin (CBA) and minute virus of mice (MMV) introns (Gray et al., 2011)
   1100..2701    +  CDS            Cas9(N): N-terminal portion of Streptococcus pyogenes Cas9 (Zetsche et al., 2015)
   2702..5200    +  CDS            Cas9(C): C-terminal portion of Streptococcus pyogenes Cas9 (Zetsche et al., 2015)
   5201..5248    +  CDS            nucleoplasmin NLS: bipartite nuclear localization signal from nucleoplasmin
   5282..5393    +  polyA_signal   bGH poly(A) signal: bovine growth hormone polyadenylation signal
   5498..5638    +  repeat_region  AAV2 ITR: inverted terminal repeat of adeno-associated virus serotype 2 inverted
   5643..5694    -  misc_feature   bom (fragment): basis of mobility region from pBR322
   5713..6093    +  rep_origin     M13 ori (sequence partly withheld): M13 bacteriophage origin of replication; arrow indicates direction of (+) strand synthesis
   6169..6218    -  misc_feature   bom (fragment): basis of mobility region from pBR322
   6320..6355    -  CDS            rop (fragment): Rop protein, which maintains plasmids at low copy number; rop
   6450..6554    +  promoter       AmpR promoter: bla
   6555..7415    +  CDS            AmpR: β-lactamase; bla; confers resistance to ampicillin, carbenicillin, and related antibiotics
   7586..8174    +  rep_origin     ori: high-copy-number ColE1/pMB1/pBR322/pUC origin of replication
   8236..8476    +  promoter       U6 promoter: RNA polymerase III promoter for human U6 snRNA
   8505..72      +  misc_RNA       gRNA scaffold (across the origin): guide RNA scaffold for the Streptococcus pyogenes CRISPR/Cas9 system
