>Addgene plasmid #112427 | pZNF212.1.0-gDNA | addgene full sequence | sequence record 230361 | Addgene NGS Result
TAGAGCTAGAAATAGCAAGTTAAAATAAGGCTAGTCCGTTATCAACTTGAAAAAGTGGCACCGAGTCGGT
GCTTTTTTGTTTTAGAGCTAGAAATAGCAAGTTAAAATAAGGCTAGTCCGTTTTTAGCGCGTGCGCCAAT
TCTGCAGACAAATGGCTCTAGAGGTACCCGTTACATAACTTACGGTAAATGGCCCGCCTGGCTGACCGCC
CAACGACCCCCGCCCATTGACGTCAATAGTAACGCCAATAGGGACTTTCCATTGACGTCAATGGGTGGAG
TATTTACGGTAAACTGCCCACTTGGCAGTACATCAAGTGTATCATATGCCAAGTACGCCCCCTATTGACG
TCAATGACGGTAAATGGCCCGCCTGGCATTGTGCCCAGTACATGACCTTATGGGACTTTCCTACTTGGCA
GTACATCTACGTATTAGTCATCGCTATTACCATGGTCGAGGTGAGCCCCACGTTCTGCTTCACTCTCCCC
ATCTCCCCCCCCTCCCCACCCCCAATTTTGTATTTATTTATTTTTTAATTATTTTGTGCAGCGATGGGGG
CGGGGGGGGGGGGNNNNGGGCGGGGCGGGGCGAGGCGGAGAGGTGCGGCGGCAGCCAATCAGAGCGGCGC
GCTCCGAAAGTTTCCTTTTATGGCGAGGCGGCGGCGGCGGCGGCCCTATAAAAAGCGAAGCGCGCGGCGG
GCGGGAGTCGCTGCGCGCTGCCTTCGCCCCGTGCCCCGCTCCGCCGCCGCCTCGCGCCGCCCGCCCCGGC
TCTGACTGACCGCGTTACTCCCACAGGTGAGCGGGCGGGACGGCCCTTCTCCTCCGGGCTGTAATTAGCT
GAGCAAGAGGTAAGGGTTTAAGGGATGGTTGGTTGGTGGGGTATTAATGTTTAATTACCTGGAGCACCTG
CCTGAAATCACTTTTTTTCAGGTTGGACCGGTGCCACCATGGACTATAAGGACCACGACGGAGACTACAA
GGATCATGATATTGATTACAAAGACGATGACGATAAGATGGCCCCAAAGAAGAAGCGGAAGGTCGGTATC
CACGGAGTCCCAGCAGCCGACAAGAAGTACAGCATCGGCCTGGACATCGGCACCAACTCTGTGGGCTGGG
CCGTGATCACCGACGAGTACAAGGTGCCCAGCAAGAAATTCAAGGTGCTGGGCAACACCGACCGGCACAG
CATCAAGAAGAACCTGATCGGAGCCCTGCTGTTCGACAGCGGCGAAACAGCCGAGGCCACCCGGCTGAAG
AGAACCGCCAGAAGAAGATACACCAGACGGAAGAACCGGATCTGCTATCTGCAAGAGATCTTCAGCAACG
AGATGGCCAAGGTGGACGACAGCTTCTTCCACAGACTGGAAGAGTCCTTCCTGGTGGAAGAGGATAAGAA
GCACGAGCGGCACCCCATCTTCGGCAACATCGTGGACGAGGTGGCCTACCACGAGAAGTACCCCACCATC
TACCACCTGAGAAAGAAACTGGTGGACAGCACCGACAAGGCCGACCTGCGGCTGATCTATCTGGCCCTGG
CCCACATGATCAAGTTCCGGGGCCACTTCCTGATCGAGGGCGACCTGAACCCCGACAACAGCGACGTGGA
CAAGCTGTTCATCCAGCTGGTGCAGACCTACAACCAGCTGTTCGAGGAAAACCCCATCAACGCCAGCGGC
GTGGACGCCAAGGCCATCCTGTCTGCCAGACTGAGCAAGAGCAGACGGCTGGAAAATCTGATCGCCCAGC
TGCCCGGCGAGAAGAAGAATGGCCTGTTCGGAAACCTGATTGCCCTGAGCCTGGGCCTGACCCCCAACTT
CAAGAGCAACTTCGACCTGGCCGAGGATGCCAAACTGCAGCTGAGCAAGGACACCTACGACGACGACCTG
GACAACCTGCTGGCCCAGATCGGCGACCAGTACGCCGACCTGTTTCTGGCCGCCAAGAACCTGTCCGACG
CCATCCTGCTGAGCGACATCCTGAGAGTGAACACCGAGATCACCAAGGCCCCCCTGAGCGCCTCTATGAT
CAAGAGATACGACGAGCACCACCAGGACCTGACCCTGCTGAAAGCTCTCGTGCGGCAGCAGCTGCCTGAG
AAGTACAAAGAGATTTTCTTCGACCAGAGCAAGAACGGCTACGCCGGCTACATTGACGGCGGAGCCAGCC
AGGAAGAGTTCTACAAGTTCATCAAGCCCATCCTGGAAAAGATGGACGGCACCGAGGAACTGCTCGTGAA
GCTGAACAGAGAGGACCTGCTGCGGAAGCAGCGGACCTTCGACAACGGCAGCATCCCCCACCAGATCCAC
CTGGGAGAGCTGCACGCCATTCTGCGGCGGCAGGAAGATTTTTACCCATTCCTGAAGGACAACCGGGAAA
AGATCGAGAAGATCCTGACCTTCCGCATCCCCTACTACGTGGGCCCTCTGGCCAGGGGAAACAGCAGATT
CGCCTGGATGACCAGAAAGAGCGAGGAAACCATCACCCCCTGGAACTTCGAGGAAGTGGTGGACAAGGGC
GCTTCCGCCCAGAGCTTCATCGAGCGGATGACCAACTTCGATAAGAACCTGCCCAACGAGAAGGTGCTGC
CCAAGCACAGCCTGCTGTACGAGTACTTCACCGTGTATAACGAGCTGACCAAAGTGAAATACGTGACCGA
GGGAATGAGAAAGCCCGCCTTCCTGAGCGGCGAGCAGAAAAAGGCCATCGTGGACCTGCTGTTCAAGACC
AACCGGAAAGTGACCGTGAAGCAGCTGAAAGAGGACTACTTCAAGAAAATCGAGTGCTTCGACTCCGTGG
AAATCTCCGGCGTGGAAGATCGGTTCAACGCCTCCCTGGGCACATACCACGATCTGCTGAAAATTATCAA
GGACAAGGACTTCCTGGACAATGAGGAAAACGAGGACATTCTGGAAGATATCGTGCTGACCCTGACACTG
TTTGAGGACAGAGAGATGATCGAGGAACGGCTGAAAACCTATGCCCACCTGTTCGACGACAAAGTGATGA
AGCAGCTGAAGCGGCGGAGATACACCGGCTGGGGCAGGCTGAGCCGGAAGCTGATCAACGGCATCCGGGA
CAAGCAGTCCGGCAAGACAATCCTGGATTTCCTGAAGTCCGACGGCTTCGCCAACAGAAACTTCATGCAG
CTGATCCACGACGACAGCCTGACCTTTAAAGAGGACATCCAGAAAGCCCAGGTGTCCGGCCAGGGCGATA
GCCTGCACGAGCACATTGCCAATCTGGCCGGCAGCCCCGCCATTAAGAAGGGCATCCTGCAGACAGTGAA
GGTGGTGGACGAGCTCGTGAAAGTGATGGGCCGGCACAAGCCCGAGAACATCGTGATCGAAATGGCCAGA
GAGAACCAGACCACCCAGAAGGGACAGAAGAACAGCCGCGAGAGAATGAAGCGGATCGAAGAGGGCATCA
AAGAGCTGGGCAGCCAGATCCTGAAAGAACACCCCGTGGAAAACACCCAGCTGCAGAACGAGAAGCTGTA
CCTGTACTACCTGCAGAATGGGCGGGATATGTACGTGGACCAGGAACTGGACATCAACCGGCTGTCCGAC
TACGATGTGGACCATATCGTGCCTCAGAGCTTTCTGAAGGACGACTCCATCGACAACAAGGTGCTGACCA
GAAGCGACAAGAACCGGGGCAAGAGCGACAACGTGCCCTCCGAAGAGGTCGTGAAGAAGATGAAGAACTA
CTGGCGGCAGCTGCTGAACGCCAAGCTGATTACCCAGAGAAAGTTCGACAATCTGACCAAGGCCGAGAGA
GGCGGCCTGAGCGAACTGGATAAGGCCGGCTTCATCAAGAGACAGCTGGTGGAAACCCGGCAGATCACAA
AGCACGTGGCACAGATCCTGGACTCCCGGATGAACACTAAGTACGACGAGAATGACAAGCTGATCCGGGA
AGTGAAAGTGATCACCCTGAAGTCCAAGCTGGTGTCCGATTTCCGGAAGGATTTCCAGTTTTACAAAGTG
CGCGAGATCAACAACTACCACCACGCCCACGACGCCTACCTGAACGCCGTCGTGGGAACCGCCCTGATCA
AAAAGTACCCTAAGCTGGAAAGCGAGTTCGTGTACGGCGACTACAAGGTGTACGACGTGCGGAAGATGAT
CGCCAAGAGCGAGCAGGAAATCGGCAAGGCTACCGCCAAGTACTTCTTCTACAGCAACATCATGAACTTT
TTCAAGACCGAGATTACCCTGGCCAACGGCGAGATCCGGAAGCGGCCTCTGATCGAGACAAACGGCGAAA
CCGGGGAGATCGTGTGGGATAAGGGCCGGGATTTTGCCACCGTGCGGAAAGTGCTGAGCATGCCCCAAGT
GAATATCGTGAAAAAGACCGAGGTGCAGACAGGCGGCTTCAGCAAAGAGTCTATCCTGCCCAAGAGGAAC
AGCGATAAGCTGATCGCCAGAAAGAAGGACTGGGACCCTAAGAAGTACGGCGGCTTCGACAGCCCCACCG
TGGCCTATTCTGTGCTGGTGGTGGCCAAAGTGGAAAAGGGCAAGTCCAAGAAACTGAAGAGTGTGAAAGA
GCTGCTGGGGATCACCATCATGGAAAGAAGCAGCTTCGAGAAGAATCCCATCGACTTTCTGGAAGCCAAG
GGCTACAAAGAAGTGAAAAAGGACCTGATCATCAAGCTGCCTAAGTACTCCCTGTTCGAGCTGGAAAACG
GCCGGAAGAGAATGCTGGCCTCTGCCGGCGAACTGCAGAAGGGAAACGAACTGGCCCTGCCCTCCAAATA
TGTGAACTTCCTGTACCTGGCCAGCCACTATGAGAAGCTGAAGGGCTCCCCCGAGGATAATGAGCAGAAA
CAGCTGTTTGTGGAACAGCACAAGCACTACCTGGACGAGATCATCGAGCAGATCAGCGAGTTCTCCAAGA
GAGTGATCCTGGCCGACGCTAATCTGGACAAAGTGCTGTCCGCCTACAACAAGCACCGGGATAAGCCCAT
CAGAGAGCAGGCCGAGAATATCATCCACCTGTTTACCCTGACCAATCTGGGAGCCCCTGCCGCCTTCAAG
TACTTTGACACCACCATCGACCGGAAGAGGTACACCAGCACCAAAGAGGTGCTGGACGCCACCCTGATCC
ACCAGAGCATCACCGGCCTGTACGAGACACGGATCGACCTGTCTCAGCTGGGAGGCGACAAAAGGCCGGC
GGCCACGAAAAAGGCCGGCCAGGCAAAAAAGAAAAAGTAAGAATTCCTAGAGCTCGCTGATCAGCCTCGA
CTGTGCCTTCTAGTTGCCAGCCATCTGTTGTTTGCCCCTCCCCCGTGCCTTCCTTGACCCTGGAAGGTGC
CACTCCCACTGTCCTTTCCTAATAAAATGAGGAAATTGCATCGCATTGTCTGAGTAGGTGTCATTCTATT
CTGGGGGGTGGGGTGGGGCAGGACAGCAAGGGGGAGGATTGGGAAGAGAATAGCAGGCATGCTGGGGAGC
GGCCGCAGGAACCCCTAGTGATGGAGTTGGCCACTCCCTCTCTGCGCGCTCGCTCGCTCACTGAGGCCGG
GCGACCAAAGGTCGCCCGACGCCCGGGCTTTGCCCGGGCGGCCTCAGTGAGCGAGCGAGCGCGCAGCTGC
CTGCAGGGGCGCCTGATGCGGTATTTTCTCCTTACGCATCTGTGCGGTATTTCACACCGCATA
[95 nt withheld, positions 5664-5758]
T
[46 nt withheld, positions 5760-5805]
C
[141 nt withheld, positions 5807-5947]
CCTTTGACGTTGGAGTCCACGTTCTTT
[37 nt withheld, positions 5975-6011]
ACTCTATCTCGGGCTATTCTTTTGATTTATAAGGGATTTTGCCGATTTCGGTCTATTGGTTAAAAAATGA
GCTGATTTAACAAAAATTTAACGCGAATTTTAACAAAATATTAACGTTTACAATTTTATGGTGCACTCTC
AGTACAATCTGCTCTGATGCCGCATAGTTAAGCCAGCCCCGACACCCGCCAACACCCGCTGACGCGCCCT
GACGGGCTTGTCTGCTCCCGGCATCCGCTTACAGACAAGCTGTGACCGTCTCCGGGAGCTGCATGTGTCA
GAGGTTTTCACCGTCATCACCGAAACGCGCGAGACGAAAGGGCCTCGTGATACGCCTATTTTTATAGGTT
AATGTCATGATAATAATGGTTTCTTAGACGTCAGGTGGCACTTTTCGGGGAAATGTGCGCGGAACCCCTA
TTTGTTTATTTTTCTAAATACATTCAAATATGTATCCGCTCATGAGACAATAACCCTGATAAATGCTTCA
ATAATATTGAAAAAGGAAGAGTATGAGTATTCAACATTTCCGTGTCGCCCTTATTCCCTTTTTTGCGGCA
TTTTGCCTTCCTGTTTTTGCTCACCCAGAAACGCTGGTGAAAGTAAAAGATGCTGAAGATCAGTTGGGTG
CACGAGTGGGTTACATCGAACTGGATCTCAACAGCGGTAAGATCCTTGAGAGTTTTCGCCCCGAAGAACG
TTTTCCAATGATGAGCACTTTTAAAGTTCTGCTATGTGGCGCGGTATTATCCCGTATTGACGCCGGGCAA
GAGCAACTCGGTCGCCGCATACACTATTCTCAGAATGACTTGGTTGAGTACTCACCAGTCACAGAAAAGC
ATCTTACGGATGGCATGACAGTAAGAGAATTATGCAGTGCTGCCATAACCATGAGTGATAACACTGCGGC
CAACTTACTTCTGACAACGATCGGAGGACCGAAGGAGCTAACCGCTTTTTTGCACAACATGGGGGATCAT
GTAACTCGCCTTGATCGTTGGGAACCGGAGCTGAATGAAGCCATACCAAACGACGAGCGTGACACCACGA
TGCCTGTAGCAATGGCAACAACGTTGCGCAAACTATTAACTGGCGAACTACTTACTCTAGCTTCCCGGCA
ACAATTAATAGACTGGATGGAGGCGGATAAAGTTGCAGGACCACTTCTGCGCTCGGCCCTTCCGGCTGGC
TGGTTTATTGCTGATAAATCTGGAGCCGGTGAGCGTGGAAGCCGCGGTATCATTGCAGCACTGGGGCCAG
ATGGTAAGCCCTCCCGTATCGTAGTTATCTACACGACGGGGAGTCAGGCAACTATGGATGAACGAAATAG
ACAGATCGCTGAGATAGGTGCCTCACTGATTAAGCATTGGTAACTGTCAGACCAAGTTTACTCATATATA
CTTTAGATTGATTTAAAACTTCATTTTTAATTTAAAAGGATCTAGGTGAAGATCCTTTTTGATAATCTCA
TGACCAAAATCCCTTAACGTGAGTTTTCGTTCCACTGAGCGTCAGACCCCGTAGAAAAGATCAAAGGATC
TTCTTGAGATCCTTTTTTTCTGCGCGTAATCTGCTGCTTGCAAACAAAAAAACCACCGCTACCAGCGGTG
GTTTGTTTGCCGGATCAAGAGCTACCAACTCTTTTTCCGAAGGTAACTGGCTTCAGCAGAGCGCAGATAC
CAAATACTGTTCTTCTAGTGTAGCCGTAGTTAGGCCACCACTTCAAGAACTCTGTAGCACCGCCTACATA
CCTCGCTCTGCTAATCCTGTTACCAGTGGCTGCTGCCAGTGGCGATAAGTCGTGTCTTACCGGGTTGGAC
TCAAGACGATAGTTACCGGATAAGGCGCAGCGGTCGGGCTGAACGGGGGGTTCGTGCACACAGCCCAGCT
TGGAGCGAACGACCTACACCGAACTGAGATACCTACAGCGTGAGCTATGAGAAAGCGCCACGCTTCCCGA
AGGGAGAAAGGCGGACAGGTATCCGGTAAGCGGCAGGGTCGGAACAGGAGAGCGCACGAGGGAGCTTCCA
GGGGGAAACGCCTGGTATCTTTATAGTCCTGTCGGGTTTCGCCACCTCTGACTTGAGCGTCGATTTTTGT
GATGCTCGTCAGGGGGGCGGAGCCTATGGAAAAACGCCAGCAACGCGGCCTTTTTACGGTTCCTGGCCTT
TTGCTGGCCTTTTGCTCACATGTGAGGGCCTATTTCCCATGATTCCTTCATATTTGCATATACGATACAA
GGCTGTTAGAGAGATAATTGGAATTAATTTGACTGTAAACACAAAGATATTAGTACAAAATACGTGACGT
AGAAAGTAATAATTTCTTGGGTAGTTTGCAGTTTTAAAATTATGTTTTAAAATGGACTATCATATGCTTA
CCGTAACTTGAAAGTATTTCGATTTCTTGGCTTTATATATCTTGTGGAAAGGACGAAACACCGAGGCCCA
ATGGCCTGCTTTAGTTT
Features (pLannotate 1.2.2; 19 found; start..end, strand, type, name):
     79..122     +  misc_RNA       gRNA scaffold (fragment): guide RNA scaffold for the Streptococcus pyogenes CRISPR/Cas9 system
    169..454     +  enhancer       CMV enhancer: human cytomegalovirus immediate early enhancer; contains an 18-bp deletion relative to the standard CMV enhancer
    456..573     +  promoter       chicken β-actin promoter (fragment): No description available
    578..703     +  promoter       chicken β-actin promoter (fragment): No description available
    704..931     +  intron         hybrid intron: hybrid between chicken β-actin (CBA) and minute virus of mice (MMV) introns (Gray et al., 2011)
   1069..2670    +  CDS            Cas9(N): N-terminal portion of Streptococcus pyogenes Cas9 (Zetsche et al., 2015)
   2671..5169    +  CDS            Cas9(C): C-terminal portion of Streptococcus pyogenes Cas9 (Zetsche et al., 2015)
   5170..5217    +  CDS            nucleoplasmin NLS: bipartite nuclear localization signal from nucleoplasmin
   5251..5362    +  polyA_signal   bGH poly(A) signal: bovine growth hormone polyadenylation signal
   5467..5607    +  repeat_region  AAV2 ITR: inverted terminal repeat of adeno-associated virus serotype 2 inverted
   5612..5663    -  misc_feature   bom (fragment): basis of mobility region from pBR322
   5682..6137    +  rep_origin     f1 ori (sequence partly withheld): f1 bacteriophage origin of replication; arrow indicates direction of (+) strand synthesis
   6138..6187    -  misc_feature   bom (fragment): basis of mobility region from pBR322
   6289..6324    -  CDS            rop (fragment): Rop protein, which maintains plasmids at low copy number; rop
   6419..6523    +  promoter       AmpR promoter: bla
   6524..7384    +  CDS            AmpR: β-lactamase; bla; confers resistance to ampicillin, carbenicillin, and related antibiotics
   7555..8143    +  rep_origin     ori: high-copy-number ColE1/pMB1/pBR322/pUC origin of replication
   8205..8445    +  promoter       U6 promoter: RNA polymerase III promoter for human U6 snRNA
   8475..72      +  misc_RNA       gRNA scaffold (across the origin): guide RNA scaffold for the Streptococcus pyogenes CRISPR/Cas9 system
