[The description below was written by a language model from this plasmid's Addgene catalogue record and pLannotate feature annotations shown in this document.]
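Description:
pZNF212.1.0-gDNA is a mammalian CRISPR expression plasmid built on the pX330 backbone that delivers both Streptococcus pyogenes Cas9 and a single guide RNA directed against the human zinc-finger transcription factor gene ZNF212. It is propagated in E. coli as a high-copy plasmid through a ColE1/pUC-type origin and selected with ampicillin via the bla (AmpR) gene. An f1/M13 phage origin and short annotated fragments of bom and rop are also present in the backbone.

Two expression units do the work. A human U6 RNA polymerase III promoter drives the guide, which consists of a 20-nucleotide ZNF212 targeting spacer fused to the S. pyogenes gRNA scaffold. The spacer was inserted between BbsI sites that were destroyed during cloning, and the PAM listed with the target is genomic only and is not in the plasmid. Downstream, a hybrid promoter made up of the CMV enhancer, the chicken β-actin promoter and a hybrid CBA/MVM intron drives Cas9. The annotation splits Cas9 into contiguous N- and C-terminal portions that together form one continuous coding region, followed by a nucleoplasmin bipartite nuclear localization signal and the bovine growth hormone polyadenylation signal. A single AAV2 ITR lies after the poly(A) signal, but with only one repeat annotated the record does not support use as an AAV packaging vector.

Two sequence records are provided, a depositor sequence of 8,508 nt and a sequencing-derived one of 8,478 nt. They share the same layout, and the shorter one shows the β-actin promoter as two fragments, suggesting a small difference there. The depositor notes that the plasmid is meant to be used with a companion donor plasmid, pZNF212-donor, which implies cleavage at ZNF212 to promote donor-templated editing, though the record does not state the nature of the edit.
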