Addgene plasmid #112427: pZNF212.1.0-gDNA
Purpose: CRISPR plasmid for expression of Cas9 and gRNA targeting human transcription factor ZNF212
Depositing lab: Kevin White. Depositing organization: University of Chicago.
Backbone
  Vector backbone: pX330
  Backbone manufacturer: Zhang lab (Addgene plasmid ID: 42230)
  Vector type: Mammalian Expression, CRISPR
Growth in bacteria
  Bacterial resistance: Ampicillin, 100 μg/mL
  Growth temperature: 37°C
  Growth strain: DH5alpha
  Copy number: High Copy
Gene/Insert
  Gene/Insert name: ZNF212
  gRNA/shRNA sequence: AGGCCCAATGGCCTGCTTTA AGG
  Species: H. sapiens (human)
  Entrez Gene: ZNF212 (a.k.a. C2H2-150, ZNF182, ZNFC150)
  Cloning method: Restriction Enzyme; 5′ cloning site BbsI (destroyed during cloning); 3′ cloning site BbsI (destroyed during cloning)
  Sequencing primers: 5′ hU6-F (5'-GAGGGCCTATTTCCCATGATT-3')
Terms and licenses: Academic/Nonprofit Terms; Industry Terms: Not Available to Industry
Depositor comments: gRNA sequence listed includes 20 nucleotide target sequence, followed by the uncloned PAM sequence. The PAM sequence is not present in the plasmid. Use with plasmid pZNF212-donor.
How to cite: pZNF212.1.0-gDNA was a gift from Kevin White (Addgene plasmid # 112427 ; http://n2t.net/addgene:112427 ; RRID:Addgene_112427)
